Addgene plasmid #112147: LUC56 (Luc/UGA/SP)
Purpose: Mammalian expression vector to test the effect of substituting selenocysteine for Cys on luciferase enzyme activity
Depositing lab: Paul Copeland. Publication: Regulation of selenocysteine incorporation into the selenium transport protein, selenoprotein P. Shetty SP, Shah R, Copeland PR. J Biol Chem. 2014 Sep 5;289(36):25317-26. doi: 10.1074/jbc.M114.590430. Epub 2014 Jul 25. PubMed 25063811.
Backbone
  Vector backbone: pcDNA3.1
  Vector type: Mammalian Expression
Growth in bacteria
  Bacterial resistance: Ampicillin, 100 μg/mL
  Growth temperature: 37°C
  Growth strain: DH5alpha
  Copy number: High Copy
Gene/Insert
  Gene/Insert name: Luciferase coding region with Cysteine 258 mutated to selenocysteine (U) and wild-type SELENOP 3'UTR
  Species: R. norvegicus (rat); Photinus pyralis
  Mutation: Cysteine 258mutated to selenocysteine (U)
  Entrez Gene: Selenop (a.k.a. Sepp1)
  Cloning method: TOPO Cloning
Terms and licenses: Academic/Nonprofit Terms; Industry Terms: Not Available to Industry
How to cite: LUC56 (Luc/UGA/SP) was a gift from Paul Copeland (Addgene plasmid # 112147 ; http://n2t.net/addgene:112147 ; RRID:Addgene_112147)
