[The description below was written by a language model from this plasmid's Addgene catalogue record and pLannotate feature annotations shown in this document.]
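Description:
LUC56 (Luc/UGA/SP) is a mammalian expression plasmid built on the pcDNA3.1 backbone by TOPO cloning and designed as a reporter of selenocysteine incorporation. It is maintained in E. coli at high copy through a ColE1/pUC-type origin with ampicillin selection from the β-lactamase gene. It also carries an f1 origin and an SV40 promoter-driven neomycin phosphotransferase cassette with an SV40 poly(A) signal, which would allow G418 selection of stably transfected mammalian cells. The short annotations for an HIV-1 LTR, ble, lacI and an extra SV40 promoter are fragments, most likely backbone remnants or similarity hits rather than functional parts.

The payload is the firefly (Photinus pyralis) luciferase coding region placed downstream of the CMV immediate-early enhancer and promoter, with a T7 promoter just upstream that could support in vitro transcription. Codon 258, normally cysteine, has been changed to a UGA codon. UGA ordinarily signals termination, but it can be recoded as selenocysteine when a SECIS stem-loop is present in the 3' untranslated region. That signal is supplied here by the wild-type 3'UTR of rat selenoprotein P (Selenop), cloned after the luciferase open reading frame. The feature table detects one SECIS element in this region. The transcript ends at the bGH polyadenylation signal. The V5 tag from the backbone lies beyond the UTR and so is not expected to be fused to luciferase.

Full-length, active luciferase is produced only when the UGA is read as selenocysteine, so enzyme activity reports recoding efficiency. The stated purpose is to test how substituting selenocysteine for cysteine affects luciferase activity, in the context of studies on selenoprotein P regulation.
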