Features (pLannotate 1.2.2; 22 found; start..end, strand, type, name):
     28..80      -  misc_feature   bom (fragment): basis of mobility region from pBR322
    235..614     +  enhancer       CMV enhancer: human cytomegalovirus immediate early enhancer
    615..818     +  promoter       CMV promoter: human cytomegalovirus (CMV) immediate early promoter
    814..847     +  LTR            5' LTR (truncated) (fragment): truncated 5' long terminal repeat (LTR) from HIV-1
    863..881     +  promoter       T7 promoter: promoter for bacteriophage T7 RNA polymerase
    954..2606    +  CDS            luciferase: firefly luciferase; luc
   2895..2958    +  ncRNA          SECIS 1: Accession: RF00031 - Selenocysteine insertion sequence 1
   3429..3470    +  CDS            V5 tag: epitope tag from simian virus 5
   3526..3750    +  polyA_signal   bGH poly(A) signal: bovine growth hormone polyadenylation signal
   3754..3775    +  promoter       SV40 promoter (fragment): SV40 enhancer and early promoter
   3796..4224    +  rep_origin     f1 ori (sequence partly withheld): f1 bacteriophage origin of replication; arrow indicates direction of (+) strand synthesis
   4238..4567    +  promoter       SV40 promoter: SV40 enhancer and early promoter
   4634..5425    +  CDS            neo: KKA2_KLEPN - Also known as kan, nptII. Experimental evidence at protein level: Swiss-Prot protein existence level 1. Resistance to kanamycin, neomycin, paromomycin, ribostamycin, butirosin and gentamicin B. From Klebsiella pneumoniae.
   5451..5609    +  CDS            ble (fragment): BLE_KLEPN - Experimental evidence at protein level: Swiss-Prot protein existence level 1. Binding protein with a strong affinity to the bleomycin family of antibiotics. Binds to CL990; an antimitotic-antibiotic compound. From Klebsiella pneumoniae.
   5604..5725    +  polyA_signal   SV40 poly(A) signal: SV40 polyadenylation signal
   5798..5814    -  protein_bind   lac operator: The lac repressor binds to the lac operator to inhibit transcription in E. coli. This inhibition can be relieved by adding lactose or isopropyl-β-D-thiogalactopyranoside (IPTG). lac repressor encoded by lacI
   5822..5852    -  promoter       lac promoter: promoter for the E. coli lac operon
   5867..5888    -  protein_bind   CAP binding site: CAP binding activates transcription in the presence of cAMP. E. coli catabolite activator protein
   5901..5993    -  CDS            lacI (fragment): lac repressor; lacI; The lac repressor binds to the lac operator to inhibit transcription in E. coli. This inhibition can be relieved by adding lactose or isopropyl-β-D-thiogalactopyranoside (IPTG).
   6176..6764    -  rep_origin     ori: high-copy-number ColE1/pMB1/pBR322/pUC origin of replication
   6935..7795    -  CDS            AmpR: β-lactamase; bla; confers resistance to ampicillin, carbenicillin, and related antibiotics
   7796..7900    -  promoter       AmpR promoter: bla
>Addgene plasmid #112147 | LUC56 (Luc/UGA/SP) | addgene full sequence | sequence record 214894 | Addgene NGS Result
GACGGATCGGGAGATCTCCCGATCCCCTATGGTGCACTCTCAGTACAATCTGCTCTGATGCCGCATAGTT
AAGCCAGTATCTGCTCCCTGCTTGTGTGTTGGAGGTCGCTGAGTAGTGCGCGAGCAAAATTTAAGCTACA
ACAAGGCAAGGCTTGACCGACAATTGCATGAAGAATCTGCTTAGGGTTAGGCGTTTTGCGCTGCTTCGCG
ATGTACGGGCCAGATATACGCGTTGACATTGATTATTGACTAGTTATTAATAGTAATCAATTACGGGGTC
ATTAGTTCATAGCCCATATATGGAGTTCCGCGTTACATAACTTACGGTAAATGGCCCGCCTGGCTGACCG
CCCAACGACCCCCGCCCATTGACGTCAATAATGACGTATGTTCCCATAGTAACGCCAATAGGGACTTTCC
ATTGACGTCAATGGGTGGAGTATTTACGGTAAACTGCCCACTTGGCAGTACATCAAGTGTATCATATGCC
AAGTACGCCCCCTATTGACGTCAATGACGGTAAATGGCCCGCCTGGCATTATGTCCAGTACATGACCTTA
TGGGACTTTCCTACTTGGCAGTACATCTACGTATTAGTCATCGCTATTACCATGGTGATGCGGTTTTGGC
AGTACATCAATGGGCGTGGATAGCGGTTTGACTCACGGGGATTTCCAAGTCTCCACCCCATTGACGTCAA
TGGGAGTTTGTTTTGGCACCAAAATCAACGGGACTTTCCAAAATGTCGTAACAACTCCGCCCCATTGACG
CAAATGGGCGGTAGGCGTGTACGGTGGGAGGTCTATATAAGCAGAGCTCTCTGGCTAACTAGAGAACCCA
CTGCTTACTGGCTTATCGAAATTAATACGACTCACTATAGGGAGACCCAAGCTGGCTAGTTAAGCTTGGT
ACCGAGCTCGGATCCACTAGTCCAGTGTGGTGGAATTGCCCTTATGGAAGACGCCAAAAACATAAAGAAA
GGCCCGGCGCCATTCTATCCTCTAGAGGATGGAACCGCTGGAGAGCAACTGCATAAGGCTATGAAGAGAT
ACGCCCTGGTTCCTGGAACAATTGCTTTTACAGATGCACATATCGAGGTGAACATCACGTACGCGGAATA
CTTCGAAATGTCCGTTCGGTTGGCAGAAGCTATGAAACGATATGGGCTGAATACAAATCACAGAATCGTC
GTATGCAGTGAAAACTCTCTTCAATTCTTTATGCCGGTGTTGGGCGCGTTATTTATCGGAGTTGCAGTTG
CGCCCGCGAACGACATTTATAATGAACGTGAATTGCTCAACAGTATGAACATTTCGCAGCCTACCGTAGT
GTTTGTTTCCAAAAAGGGGTTGCAAAAAATTTTGAACATGCAAAAAAAATTACCAATAATCCAGAAAATT
ATTATCATGGATTCTAAAACGGATTACCAGGGATTTCAGTCGATGTACACGTTCGTCACATCTCATCTAC
CTCCCGGTTTTAATGAATACGATTTTGTACCAGAGTCCTTTGATCGTGACAAAACAATTGCACTGATAAT
GAATTCCTCTGGATCTACTGGGTTACCTAAGGGTGTGGCCCTTCCGCATAGAACTGCCTGCGTCAGATTC
TCGCATGCCAGAGATCCTATTTTTGGCAATCAAATCATTCCGGATACTGCGATTTTAAGTGTTGTTCCAT
TCCATCACGGTTTTGGAATGTTTACTACACTCGGATATTTGATATGAGGATTTCGAGTCGTCTTAATGTA
TAGATTTGAAGAAGAGCTGTTTTTACGATCCCTTCAGGATTACAAAATTCAAAGTGCGTTGCTAGTACCA
ACCCTATTTTCATTCTTCGCCAAAAGCACTCTGATTGACAAATACGATTTATCTAATTTACACGAAATTG
CTTCTGGGGGCGCACCTCTTTCGAAAGAAGTCGGGGAAGCGGTTGCAAAACGCTTCCATCTTCCAGGGAT
ACGACAAGGATATGGGCTCACTGAGACTACATCAGCTATTCTGATTACACCCGAGGGGGATGATAAACCG
GGCGCGGTCGGTAAAGTTGTTCCATTTTTTGAAGCGAAGGTTGTGGATCTGGATACCGGGAAAACGCTGG
GCGTTAATCAGAGAGGCGAATTATGTGTCAGAGGACCTATGATTATGTCCGGTTATGTAAACAATCCGGA
AGCGACCAACGCCTTGATTGACAAGGATGGATGGCTACATTCTGGAGACATAGCTTACTGGGACGAAGAC
GAACACTTCTTCATAGTTGACCGCTTGAAGTCTTTGATTAAATACAAAGGATATCAGGTGGCCCCCGCTG
AATTGGAATCGATATTGTTACAACACCCCAACATCTTCGACGCGGGCGTGGCAGGTCTTCCCGACGATGA
CGCCGGTGAACTTCCCGCCGCCGTTGTTGTTTTGGAGCACGGAAAGACGATGACGGAAAAAGAGATCGTG
GATTACGTCGCCAGTCAAGTAACAACCGCGAAAAAGTTGCGCGGAGGAGTTGTGTTTGTGGACGAAGTAC
CGAAAGGTCTTACCGGAAAACTCGACGCAAGAAAAATCAGAGAGATCCTCATAAAGGCCAAGAAGGGCGG
AAAGTCCAAATTGTAAAATGTAACTTTAATTAAATATTTAAAATAAAGCGTACTCTCCCCAACTCCATCT
AAAGACACAATTTCATTTCTAGAATGTTTCCAATCCATCTAATTAATTAGTGAAGTAAAAGTAGTTGAAA
TTGGATTTGTGCAAACATGGAGAAATCTACCACATTGGCTTCTAAAATTTAAAATTTTTATGCCACAAAC
CATTTCATCCAAATCAGATTTGTACCGTGGGGCAACTGAAAAGTGATTGCGGCCATTGGTTAATATGTCT
TCCTTTTTCTTTCTCCAGTGTTCTAGTTACATTGATGAGAACAGAAACATAAACTATGACCTAGGGGTTT
CTGTTGGATAGCTCGTAATTAAGAACGGAGAAAGAACAACAAAGACATATTTTCCAGTTTTTTTTCTTTA
CTTAAAACTTTCAAAACAATAGAAACTTTGTCTTTCTAATCTTATACTTTAAACCGATTAAATCTTTAAC
AGACTACATTTTAAATATCTACTTATCTTTTTTATCTCTAAGACTCCTAGTTTGAGTTTCACTACATATA
TCTGTGAATCTTGTTTTTTTCATCTAATGCTGTATCAGTCTTCTGAGTTGTGAGTGACTGTCTTGAAAGA
TGTAATGGAAGAAAAGTATGGTGTTAATCTGCATAGTGCTTAAGACAGTATTTCCATAATCAATGACGGT
TTAATAGAGAAACTGAGTCCTATGAACCTGAACTCCTTTATGGCTAATACAATTAAGCAAGAATGGAGAA
TAGAATTGATTGGCTACAGTACAGATTATCAAAGCGGCCGCTCGAGTCTAGAGGGCCCGCGGTTCGAAGG
TAAGCCTATCCCTAACCCTCTCCTCGGTCTCGATTCTACGCGTACCGGTCATCATCACCATCACCATTGA
GTTTAAACCCGCTGATCAGCCTCGACTGTGCCTTCTAGTTGCCAGCCATCTGTTGTTTGCCCCTCCCCCG
TGCCTTCCTTGACCCTGGAAGGTGCCACTCCCACTGTCCTTTCCTAATAAAATGAGGAAATTGCATCGCA
TTGTCTGAGTAGGTGTCATTCTATTCTGGGGGGTGGGGTGGGGCAGGACAGCAAGGGGGAGGATTGGGAA
GACAATAGCAGGCATGCTGGGGATGCGGTGGGCTCTATGGCTTCTGAGGCGGAAAGAACCAGCTGGGGCT
CTAGGGGGTATCCCC
[124 nt withheld, positions 3796-3919]
CGCCGGCTTTCCT
[79 nt withheld, positions 3933-4011]
A
[49 nt withheld, positions 4013-4061]
CCTTTGACGTTGGAGTCCACGTTCTTT
[37 nt withheld, positions 4089-4125]
ACCCTATCTCGGTCTATTCTTTTGATTTATAAGGGATTTTGCCGATTTCGGCCTATTGGTTAAAAAATGA
GCTGATTTAACAAAAATTTAACGCGAATTAATTCTGTGGAATGTGTGTCAGTTAGGGTGTGGAAAGTCCC
CAGGCTCCCCAGCAGGCAGAAGTATGCAAAGCATGCATCTCAATTAGTCAGCAACCAGGTGTGGAAAGTC
CCCAGGCTCCCCAGCAGGCAGAAGTATGCAAAGCATGCATCTCAATTAGTCAGCAACCATAGTCCCGCCC
CTAACTCCGCCCATCCCGCCCCTAACTCCGCCCAGTTCCGCCCATTCTCCGCCCCATGGCTGACTAATTT
TTTTTATTTATGCAGAGGCCGAGGCCGCCTCTGCCTCTGAGCTATTCCAGAAGTAGTGAGGAGGCTTTTT
TGGAGGCCTAGGCTTTTGCAAAAAGCTCCCGGGAGCTTGTATATCCATTTTCGGATCTGATCAAGAGACA
GGATGAGGATCGTTTCGCATGATTGAACAAGATGGATTGCACGCAGGTTCTCCGGCCGCTTGGGTGGAGA
GGCTATTCGGCTATGACTGGGCACAACAGACAATCGGCTGCTCTGATGCCGCCGTGTTCCGGCTGTCAGC
GCAGGGGCGCCCGGTTCTTTTTGTCAAGACCGACCTGTCCGGTGCCCTGAATGAACTGCAGGACGAGGCA
GCGCGGCTATCGTGGCTGGCCACGACGGGCGTTCCTTGCGCAGCTGTGCTCGACGTTGTCACTGAAGCGG
GAAGGGACTGGCTGCTATTGGGCGAAGTGCCGGGGCAGGATCTCCTGTCATCTCACCTTGCTCCTGCCGA
GAAAGTATCCATCATGGCTGATGCAATGCGGCGGCTGCATACGCTTGATCCGGCTACCTGCCCATTCGAC
CACCAAGCGAAACATCGCATCGAGCGAGCACGTACTCGGATGGAAGCCGGTCTTGTCGATCAGGATGATC
TGGACGAAGAGCATCAGGGGCTCGCGCCAGCCGAACTGTTCGCCAGGCTCAAGGCGCGCATGCCCGACGG
CGAGGATCTCGTCGTGACCCATGGCGATGCCTGCTTGCCGAATATCATGGTGGAAAATGGCCGCTTTTCT
GGATTCATCGACTGTGGCCGGCTGGGTGTGGCGGACCGCTATCAGGACATAGCGTTGGCTACCCGTGATA
TTGCTGAAGAGCTTGGCGGCGAATGGGCTGACCGCTTCCTCGTGCTTTACGGTATCGCCGCTCCCGATTC
GCAGCGCATCGCCTTCTATCGCCTTCTTGACGAGTTCTTCTGAGCGGGACTCTGGGGTTCGCGAAATGAC
CGACCAAGCGACGCCCAACCTGCCATCACGAGATTTCGATTCCACCGCCGCCTTCTATGAAAGGTTGGGC
TTCGGAATCGTTTTCCGGGACGCCGGCTGGATGATCCTCCAGCGCGGGGATCTCATGCTGGAGTTCTTCG
CCCACCCCAACTTGTTTATTGCAGCTTATAATGGTTACAAATAAAGCAATAGCATCACAAATTTCACAAA
TAAAGCATTTTTTTCACTGCATTCTAGTTGTGGTTTGTCCAAACTCATCAATGTATCTTATCATGTCTGT
ATACCGTCGACCTCTAGCTAGAGCTTGGCGTAATCATGGTCATAGCTGTTTCCTGTGTGAAATTGTTATC
CGCTCACAATTCCACACAACATACGAGCCGGAAGCATAAAGTGTAAAGCCTGGGGTGCCTAATGAGTGAG
CTAACTCACATTAATTGCGTTGCGCTCACTGCCCGCTTTCCAGTCGGGAAACCTGTCGTGCCAGCTGCAT
TAATGAATCGGCCAACGCGCGGGGAGAGGCGGTTTGCGTATTGGGCGCTCTTCCGCTTCCTCGCTCACTG
ACTCGCTGCGCTCGGTCGTTCGGCTGCGGCGAGCGGTATCAGCTCACTCAAAGGCGGTAATACGGTTATC
CACAGAATCAGGGGATAACGCAGGAAAGAACATGTGAGCAAAAGGCCAGCAAAAGGCCAGGAACCGTAAA
AAGGCCGCGTTGCTGGCGTTTTTCCATAGGCTCCGCCCCCCTGACGAGCATCACAAAAATCGACGCTCAA
GTCAGAGGTGGCGAAACCCGACAGGACTATAAAGATACCAGGCGTTTCCCCCTGGAAGCTCCCTCGTGCG
CTCTCCTGTTCCGACCCTGCCGCTTACCGGATACCTGTCCGCCTTTCTCCCTTCGGGAAGCGTGGCGCTT
TCTCATAGCTCACGCTGTAGGTATCTCAGTTCGGTGTAGGTCGTTCGCTCCAAGCTGGGCTGTGTGCACG
AACCCCCCGTTCAGCCCGACCGCTGCGCCTTATCCGGTAACTATCGTCTTGAGTCCAACCCGGTAAGACA
CGACTTATCGCCACTGGCAGCAGCCACTGGTAACAGGATTAGCAGAGCGAGGTATGTAGGCGGTGCTACA
GAGTTCTTGAAGTGGTGGCCTAACTACGGCTACACTAGAAGAACAGTATTTGGTATCTGCGCTCTGCTGA
AGCCAGTTACCTTCGGAAAAAGAGTTGGTAGCTCTTGATCCGGCAAACAAACCACCGCTGGTAGCGGTGG
TTTTTTTGTTTGCAAGCAGCAGATTACGCGCAGAAAAAAAGGATCTCAAGAAGATCCTTTGATCTTTTCT
ACGGGGTCTGACGCTCAGTGGAACGAAAACTCACGTTAAGGGATTTTGGTCATGAGATTATCAAAAAGGA
TCTTCACCTAGATCCTTTTAAATTAAAAATGAAGTTTTAAATCAATCTAAAGTATATATGAGTAAACTTG
GTCTGACAGTTACCAATGCTTAATCAGTGAGGCACCTATCTCAGCGATCTGTCTATTTCGTTCATCCATA
GTTGCCTGACTCCCCGTCGTGTAGATAACTACGATACGGGAGGGCTTACCATCTGGCCCCAGTGCTGCAA
TGATACCGCGAGACCCACGCTCACCGGCTCCAGATTTATCAGCAATAAACCAGCCAGCCGGAAGGGCCGA
GCGCAGAAGTGGTCCTGCAACTTTATCCGCCTCCATCCAGTCTATTAATTGTTGCCGGGAAGCTAGAGTA
AGTAGTTCGCCAGTTAATAGTTTGCGCAACGTTGTTGCCATTGCTACAGGCATCGTGGTGTCACGCTCGT
CGTTTGGTATGGCTTCATTCAGCTCCGGTTCCCAACGATCAAGGCGAGTTACATGATCCCCCATGTTGTG
CAAAAAAGCGGTTAGCTCCTTCGGTCCTCCGATCGTTGTCAGAAGTAAGTTGGCCGCAGTGTTATCACTC
ATGGTTATGGCAGCACTGCATAATTCTCTTACTGTCATGCCATCCGTAAGATGCTTTTCTGTGACTGGTG
AGTACTCAACCAAGTCATTCTGAGAATAGTGTATGCGGCGACCGAGTTGCTCTTGCCCGGCGTCAATACG
GGATAATACCGCGCCACATAGCAGAACTTTAAAAGTGCTCATCATTGGAAAACGTTCTTCGGGGCGAAAA
CTCTCAAGGATCTTACCGCTGTTGAGATCCAGTTCGATGTAACCCACTCGTGCACCCAACTGATCTTCAG
CATCTTTTACTTTCACCAGCGTTTCTGGGTGAGCAAAAACAGGAAGGCAAAATGCCGCAAAAAAGGGAAT
AAGGGCGACACGGAAATGTTGAATACTCATACTCTTCCTTTTTCAATATTATTGAAGCATTTATCAGGGT
TATTGTCTCATGAGCGGATACATATTTGAATGTATTTAGAAAAATAAACAAATAGGGGTTCCGCGCACAT
TTCCCCGAAAAGTGCCACCTGACGTC
